Addgene plasmid #36270: pEH-1
Depositing lab: Christian Raetz. Depositing organization: Duke University. Publication: Interchangeable domains in the Kdo transferases of Escherichia coli and Haemophilus influenzae. Chung HS, Raetz CR. Biochemistry. 2010 May 18;49(19):4126-37. 10.1021/bi100343e PubMed 20394418.
Backbone
  Vector backbone: pBAD33.1
Growth in bacteria
  Bacterial resistance: Chloramphenicol, 25 μg/mL
  Growth temperature: 37°C
  Growth strain: XL1 Blue
  Copy number: Unknown
Gene/Insert
  Gene/Insert name: EH-1
Terms and licenses: Academic/Nonprofit Terms; Industry Terms: Not Available to Industry
How to cite: pEH-1 was a gift from Christian Raetz (Addgene plasmid # 36270 ; http://n2t.net/addgene:36270 ; RRID:Addgene_36270)
