[The description below was written by a language model from this plasmid's Addgene catalogue record and pLannotate feature annotations shown in this document.]
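Description:
pEH-1 is a bacterial expression plasmid built on the pBAD33.1 backbone, a member of the arabinose-inducible pBAD family used in Escherichia coli. It replicates from the medium-copy p15A origin, which is compatible with ColE1-type plasmids and so allows co-maintenance with a second vector. Selection is by chloramphenicol through a cat gene driven by its own promoter. An f1 phage origin is also present. The feature table additionally picks up remnants typical of this backbone's construction history: partial β-lactamase sequences with the AmpR promoter, short fragments of ColE1 and RSF origins, an IS1 fragment, and a fragment of the tetracycline resistance gene. These are annotated as incomplete, and only chloramphenicol resistance is recorded as a selectable marker.

The expression cassette consists of the divergently transcribed araC regulator and the araBAD promoter, followed by polylinker remnants, a strong ribosome binding site derived from phage T7 gene 10, and the insert, with the rrnB T1 and T2 terminators (and adjacent 5S rRNA sequence) downstream. Transcription is therefore induced by L-arabinose via AraC. The insert is named EH-1; automated annotation matches the roughly 1.3 kb open reading frame to E. coli waaA (kdtA), the Kdo transferase that adds two Kdo residues from CMP-Kdo to lipid IVA during lipopolysaccharide biosynthesis. Given the associated study on interchangeable domains in the E. coli and Haemophilus influenzae Kdo transferases, the name suggests a chimeric enzyme combining portions of the two orthologues, but the record does not state the domain composition or junction. No epitope or affinity tags are annotated. The construct is suited to regulated expression of this Kdo transferase variant for functional or biochemical analysis.
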