Features (pLannotate 1.2.2; 21 found; start..end, strand, type, name):
      1..295     +  CDS            bla(M) (fragment): β-lactamase lacking the signal sequence; bla(M); allows cytosolic expression of β-lactamase
    338..793     +  rep_origin     f1 ori (sequence partly withheld): f1 bacteriophage origin of replication; arrow indicates direction of (+) strand synthesis
    904..1137    +  rep_origin     ori (fragment): high-copy-number ColE1/pMB1/pBR322/pUC origin of replication
   1348..2007    -  CDS            CmR: chloramphenicol acetyltransferase; cat; confers resistance to chloramphenicol
   2008..2110    -  promoter       cat promoter: promoter of the E. coli cat gene encoding chloramphenicol acetyltransferase
   2231..2374    +  mobile_element IS1 (fragment): prokaryotic transposable element IS1
   2493..2548    -  rep_origin     RSF ori (fragment): Plasmids containing the RSF 1030 origin of replication can be propagated in E. coli cells that contain additional plasmids with compatible origins.
   2636..3181    -  rep_origin     p15A ori: Plasmids containing the medium-copy-number p15A origin of replication can be propagated in E. coli cells that contain a second plasmid with the ColE1 origin.
   3214..3334    -  CDS            TcR (fragment): tetracycline efflux protein; tet; confers resistance to tetracycline
   3344..3362    +  promoter       tet promoter (fragment): E. coli promoter for tetracycline efflux protein gene
   3452..4330    -  CDS            araC: L-arabinose regulatory protein; araC
   4357..4641    +  promoter       araBAD promoter: araBAD; promoter of the L-arabinose operon of E. coli; the araC regulatory gene is transcribed in the opposite direction (Guzman et al., 1995)
   4662..4693    +  misc_feature   MCS (fragment): pUC18/19 multiple cloning site
   4695..4727    +  misc_feature   MCS (fragment): pUC18/19 multiple cloning site
   4734..4756    +  RBS            RBS: efficient ribosome binding site from bacteriophage T7 gene 10 (Olins and Rangwala, 1989)
   4764..6038    +  CDS            waaA: KDTA_ECOLI - Also known as kdtA. Experimental evidence at protein level: Swiss-Prot protein existence level 1. Involved in lipopolysaccharide (LPS) biosynthesis. Catalyzes the transfer of two 3-deoxy-D-manno-octulosonate (Kdo) residues from CMP-Kdo to lipid IV(A), the tetraacyldisaccharide-1,4'-bisphosphate precursor of lipid A. From Escherichia coli (strain K12).
   6143..6258    +  ncRNA          5S rRNA: Accession: RF00001 - 5S ribosomal RNA
   6262..6348    +  terminator     rrnB T1 terminator: Escherichia coli rrnB; transcription terminator T1 from the E. coli rrnB gene
   6440..6467    +  terminator     rrnB T2 terminator: transcription terminator T2 from the E. coli rrnB gene
   6486..6577    +  promoter       AmpR promoter: bla
   6578..6697    +  CDS            AmpR (fragment): β-lactamase; bla; confers resistance to ampicillin, carbenicillin, and related antibiotics
>Addgene plasmid #36270 | pEH-1 | depositor full sequence | sequence record 45411 | pEH-1 sequence 6697 bps
GCAAACTATTAACTGGCGAACTACTTACTCTAGCTTCCCGGCAACAATTAATAGACTGGATGGAGGCGGA
TAAAGTTGCAGGACCACTTCTGCGCTCGGCCCTTCCGGCTGGCTGGTTTATTGCTGATAAATCTGGAGCC
GGTGAGCGTGGGTCTCGCGGTATCATTGCAGCACTGGGGCCAGATGGTAAGCCCTCCCGTATCGTAGTTA
TCTACACGACGGGGAGTCAGGCAACTATGGATGAACGAAATAGACAGATCGCTGAGATAGGTGCCTCACT
GATTAAGCATTGGTAACTGTCAGACCAAGTTTACTCATATATACTTTAGATTGATT
[125 nt withheld, positions 337-461]
C
[141 nt withheld, positions 463-603]
CCTTTGACGTTGGAGTCCACGTTCTTTAATAGTGGACTCTTGTTCCAAACTTGAACAACACTCAACCCTA
TCTCGGGCTATTCTTTTGATTTATAAGGGATTTTGCCGATTTCGGCCTATTGGTTAAAAAATGAGCTGAT
TTAACAAAAATTTAACGCGAATTTTAACAAAATATTAACGTTTACAATTTAAAAGGATCTAGGTGAAGAT
CCTTTTTGATAATCTCATGACCAAAATCCCTTAACGTGAGTTTTCGTTCCACTGAGCGTCAGACCCCGTA
GAAAAGATCAAAGGATCTTCTTGAGATCCTTTTTTTCTGCGCGTAATCTGCTGCTTGCAAACAAAAAAAC
CACCGCTACCAGCGGTGGTTTGTTTGCCGGATCAAGAGCTACCAACTCTTTTTCCGAAGGTAACTGGCTT
CAGCAGAGCGCAGATACCAAATACTGTCCTTCTAGTGTAGCCGTAGTTAGGCCACCACTTCAAGAACTCT
GTAGCACCGCCTACATACCTCGCTCTGCTAATCCTGTTACCAGTCAGGCATTTGAGAAGCACACGGTCAC
ACTGCTTCCGGTAGTCAATAAACCGGTAAACCAGCAATAGACATAAGCGGCTATTTAACGACCCTGCCCT
GAACCGACGACCGGGTCGAATTTGCTTTCGAATTTCTGCCATTCATCCGCTTATTATCACTTATTCAGGC
GTAGCACCAGGCGTTTAAGGGCACCAATAACTGCCTTAAAAAAATTACGCCCCGCCCTGCCACTCATCGC
AGTACTGTTGTAATTCATTAAGCATTCTGCCGACATGGAAGCCATCACAGACGGCATGATGAACCTGAAT
CGCCAGCGGCATCAGCACCTTGTCGCCTTGCGTATAATATTTGCCCATGGTGAAAACGGGGGCGAAGAAG
TTGTCCATATTGGCCACGTTTAAATCAAAACTGGTGAAACTCACCCAGGGATTGGCTGAGACGAAAAACA
TATTCTCAATAAACCCTTTAGGGAAATAGGCCAGGTTTTCACCGTAACACGCCACATCTTGCGAATATAT
GTGTAGAAACTGCCGGAAATCGTCGTGGTATTCACTCCAGAGCGATGAAAACGTTTCAGTTTGCTCATGG
AAAACGGTGTAACAAGGGTGAACACTATCCCATATCACCAGCTCACCGTCTTTCATTGCCATACGGAATT
CCGGATGAGCATTCATCAGGCGGGCAAGAATGTGAATAAAGGCCGGATAAAACTTGTGCTTATTTTTCTT
TACGGTCTTTAAAAAGGCCGTAATATCCAGCTGAACGGTCTGGTTATAGGTACATTGAGCAACTGACTGA
AATGCCTCAAAATGTTCTTTACGATGCCATTGGGATATATCAACGGTGGTATATCCAGTGATTTTTTTCT
CCATTTTAGCTTCCTTAGCTCCTGAAAATCTCGATAACTCAAAAAATACGCCCGGTAGTGATCTTATTTC
ATTATGGTGAAAGTTGGAACCTCTTACGTGCCGATCAACGTCTCATTTTCGCCAAAAGTTGGCCCAGGGC
TTCCCGGTATCAACAGGGACACCAGGATTTATTTATTCTGCGAAGTGATCTTCCGTCACAGGTATTTATT
CGGCGCAAAGTGCGTCGGGTGATGCTGCCAACTTACTGATTTAGTGTATGATGGTGTTTTTGAGGTGCTC
CAGTGGCTTCTGTTTCTATCAGCTGTCCCTCCTGTTCAGCTACTGACGGGGTGGTGCGTAACGGCAAAAG
CACCGCCGGACATCAGCGCTAGCGGAGTGTATACTGGCTTACTATGTTGGCACTGATGAGGGTGTCAGTG
AAGTGCTTCATGTGGCAGGAGAAAAAAGGCTGCACCGGTGCGTCAGCAGAATATGTGATACAGGATATAT
TCCGCTTCCTCGCTCACTGACTCGCTACGCTCGGTCGTTCGACTGCGGCGAGCGGAAATGGCTTACGAAC
GGGGCGGAGATTTCCTGGAAGATGCCAGGAAGATACTTAACAGGGAAGTGAGAGGGCCGCGGCAAAGCCG
TTTTTCCATAGGCTCCGCCCCCCTGACAAGCATCACGAAATCTGACGCTCAAATCAGTGGTGGCGAAACC
CGACAGGACTATAAAGATACCAGGCGTTTCCCCCTGGCGGCTCCCTCGTGCGCTCTCCTGTTCCTGCCTT
TCGGTTTACCGGTGTCATTCCGCTGTTATGGCCGCGTTTGTCTCATTCCACGCCTGACACTCAGTTCCGG
GTAGGCAGTTCGCTCCAAGCTGGACTGTATGCACGAACCCCCCGTTCAGTCCGACCGCTGCGCCTTATCC
GGTAACTATCGTCTTGAGTCCAACCCGGAAAGACATGCAAAAGCACCACTGGCAGCAGCCACTGGTAATT
GATTTAGAGGAGTTAGTCTTGAAGTCATGCGCCGGTTAAGGCTAAACTGAAAGGACAAGTTTTGGTGACT
GCGCTCCTCCAAGCCAGTTACCTCGGTTCAAAGAGTTGGTAGCTCAGAGAACCTTCGAAAAACCGCCCTG
CAAGGCGGTTTTTTCGTTTTCAGAGCAAGAGATTACGCGCAGACCAAAACGATCTCAAGAAGATCATCTT
ATTAATCAGATAAAATATTTGCTCATGAGCCCGAAGTGGCGAGCCCGATCTTCCCCATCGGTGATGTCGG
CGATATAGGCGCCAGCAACCGCACCTGTGGCGCCGGTGATGCCGGCCACGATGCGTCCGGCGTAGAGGAT
CTGCTCATGTTTGACAGCTTATCATCGATGCATAATGTGCCTGTCAAATGGACGAAGCAGGGATTCTGCA
AACCCTATGCTACTCCGTCAAGCCGTCAATTGTCTGATTCGTTACCAATTATGACAACTTGACGGCTACA
TCATTCACTTTTTCTTCACAACCGGCACGGAACTCGCTCGGGCTGGCCCCGGTGCATTTTTTAAATACCC
GCGAGAAATAGAGTTGATCGTCAAAACCAACATTGCGACCGACGGTGGCGATAGGCATCCGGGTGGTGCT
CAAAAGCAGCTTCGCCTGGCTGATACGTTGGTCCTCGCGCCAGCTTAAGACGCTAATCCCTAACTGCTGG
CGGAAAAGATGTGACAGACGCGACGGCGACAAGCAAACATGCTGTGCGACGCTGGCGATATCAAAATTGC
TGTCTGCCAGGTGATCGCTGATGTACTGACAAGCCTCGCGTACCCGATTATCCATCGGTGGATGGAGCGA
CTCGTTAATCGCTTCCATGCGCCGCAGTAACAATTGCTCAAGCAGATTTATCGCCAGCAGCTCCGAATAG
CGCCCTTCCCCTTGCCCGGCGTTAATGATTTGCCCAAACAGGTCGCTGAAATGCGGCTGGTGCGCTTCAT
CCGGGCGAAAGAACCCCGTATTGGCAAATATTGACGGCCAGTTAAGCCATTCATGCCAGTAGGCGCGCGG
ACGAAAGTAAACCCACTGGTGATACCATTCGCGAGCCTCCGGATGACGACCGTAGTGATGAATCTCTCCT
GGCGGGAACAGCAAAATATCACCCGGTCGGCAAACAAATTCTCGTCCCTGATTTTTCACCACCCCCTGAC
CGCGAATGGTGAGATTGAGAATATAACCTTTCATTCCCAGCGGTCGGTCGATAAAAAAATCGAGATAACC
GTTGGCCTCAATCGGCGTTAAACCCGCCACCAGATGGGCATTAAACGAGTATCCCGGCAGCAGGGGATCA
TTTTGCGCTTCAGCCATACTTTTCATACTCCCGCCATTCAGAGAAGAAACCAATTGTCCATATTGCATCA
GACATTGCCGTCACTGCGTCTTTTACTGGCTCTTCTCGCTAACCAAACCGGTAACCCCGCTTATTAAAAG
CATTCTGTAACAAAGCGGGACCAAAGCCATGACAAAAACGCGTAACAAAAGTGTCTATAATCACGGCAGA
AAAGTCCACATTGATTATTTGCACGGCGTCACACTTTGCTATGCCATAGCATTTTTATCCATAAGATTAG
CGGATCCTACCTGACGCTTTTTATCGCAACTCTCTACTGTTTCTCCATACCCGTTTTTTTGGGCTAGCGA
ATTCGAGCTCGGTACCCGGGGATCCGCTAGCGAATTCGAGCTCGGTACCCGGGGATCCTCTAGAAATAAT
TTTGTTTAACTTTAAGAAGGAGATATACATATGCTCGAATTGCTTTACACCGCCCTTCTCTACCTTATTC
AGCCGCTGATCTGGATACGGCTCTGGGTGCGCGGACGTAAGGCTCCGGCCTATCGAAAACGCTGGGGTGA
ACGTTACGGTTTTTACCGCCATCCGCTAAAACCAGGCGGCATTATGCTGCACTCCGTCTCCGTCGGTGAA
ACTCTGGCGGCAATCCCGTTGGTGCGCGCGCTGCGTCATCGTTATCCTGATTTACCGATTACCGTAACAA
CCATGACGCCAACCGGTTCGGAGCGCGTACAATCGGCTTTCGGGAAGGATGTTCAGCACGTTTATCTGCC
GTATGATCTGCCCGATGCACTCAACCGTTTCCTGAATAAAGTCGACCCTAAACTGGTGTTGATTATGGAA
ACCGAACTATGGCCTAACCTGATTGCGGCGCTACATAAACGTAAAATTCCGCTGGTGATCGCTAACGCGC
GACTCTCTGCCCGCTCGGCCGCAGGTTATGCCAAACTGGGTAAATTCGTCCGTCGCTTGCTGCGTCGTAT
TACGCTGATTGCTGCGCAAAATGAAGAAGATGGTGCACGTTTTGTGGCGCTGGGCGCAAAAAATAATCAG
GTGACCGTTACCGGTAGCCTGAAATTCGATATTTCTGTAACGCCGAATACGAATGATGAACTATTACGTA
AAATTGATTCATTGCGCACCCTTTGGAAACAAGATCGCCCAATATGGATTGCTGCCAGCACGCATAATGG
AGAAGATGAAATCATTTTAAAATCTCACCGCGCTTTGTTAGCAAAATACCCAAATTTATTGTTATTGCTC
GTTCCTCGCCATCCAGAGCGTTTTAATGTGGTGGCTGATTTACTTAAAAAGGAAAAATTTCAATTTATTC
GTCGCTCCACAAATGAATTACCAAATGAAAATACCCAAGTGATTTTGGGCGATAGTATGGGCGAATTGAT
GTTGATGTATGGCATTTCCGATATTGCTTTTGTGGGTGGAAGCCTTGTGAAACACGGGGGGCATAATCCT
TTAGAACCTCTTGCATTTAAAATGCCAGTGATTACTGGCAAGCATACTTTCAATTTTCCCGAGATATTTC
GAATGCTGGTAGAAGTGCAAGGTGTGTTGGAAGTTAATTCAACCGCAGATGCCTTAGAACGCGCCGTAGA
AGCCTTATTAAACTCAAAAGAATCCCGCGAACGTTTAGGTAATGCTGGCTATGAAGTGCTGATGGAAAAC
CGAGGGGCATTACAGCGTTTGTTAGATTTATTAAAACCTTATTTGGAGCGCAATGTATGAAAGCTTGGCT
GTTTTGGCGGATGAGAGAAGATTTTCAGCCTGATACAGATTAAATCAGAACGCAGAAGCGGTCTGATAAA
ACAGAATTTGCCTGGCGGCAGTAGCGCGGTGGTCCCACCTGACCCCATGCCGAACTCAGAAGTGAAACGC
CGTAGCGCCGATGGTAGTGTGGGGTCTCCCCATGCGAGAGTAGGGAACTGCCAGGCATCAAATAAAACGA
AAGGCTCAGTCGAAAGACTGGGCCTTTCGTTTTATCTGTTGTTTGTCGGTGAACGCTCTCCTGAGTAGGA
CAAATCCGCCGGGAGCGGATTTGAACGTTGCGAAGCAACGGCCCGGAGGGTGGCGGGCAGGACGCCCGCC
ATAAACTGCCAGGCATCAAATTAAGCAGAAGGCCATCCTGACGGATGGCCTTTTTGCGTTTCTACAAACT
CTTTTGTTTATTTTTCTAAATACATTCAAATATGTATCCGCTCATGAGACAATAACCCTGATAAATGCTT
CAATAATATTGAAAAAGGAAGAGTATGAGTATTCAACATTTCCGTGTCGCCCTTATTCCCTTTTTTGCGG
CATTTTGCCTTCCTGTTTTTGCTCACCCAGAAACGCTGGTGAAAGTAAAAGATGCTGAAGATCAGTTGGG
TGCA
