>Addgene plasmid #36270 | pEH-1 | addgene partial sequence | sequence record 47476 | pBAD-Fwd
ACCCGGGGATCCTCTAGAAATAATTTTGTTTAACTTTAAGAAGGAGATATACATATGCTCGAATTGCTTT
ACACCGCCCTTCTCTACCTTATTCAGCCGCTGATCTGGATACGGCTCTGGGTGCGCGGACGTAAGGCTCC
GGCCTATCGAAAACGCTGGGGTGAACGTTACGGTTTTTACCGCCATCCGCTAAAACCAGGCGGCATTATG
CTGCACTCCGTCTCCGTCGGTGAAACTCTGGCGGCAATCCCGTTGGTGCGCGCGCTGCGTCATCGTTATC
CTGATTTACCGATTACCGTAACAACCATGACGCCAACCGGTTCGGAGCGCGTACAATCGGCTTTCGGGAA
GGATGTTCAGCACGTTTATCTGCCGTATGATCTGCCCGATGCACTCAACCGTTTCCTGAATAAAGTCGAC
CCTAAACTGGTGTTGATTATGGAAACCGAACTATGGCCTAACCTGATTGCGGCGCTACATAAACGTAAAA
TTCCGCTGGTGATCGCTAACGCGCGACTCTCTGCCCGCTCGGCCGCAGGTTATGCCAAACTGGGTAAATT
CGTCCGTCGCTTGCTGCGTCGTATTACGCTGATTGCTGCGCAAAATG
